Addgene plasmid #163932: 3TERM_Ntpsba_rev_chlo
Purpose: L0 part - terminator
Depositing lab: Jim Haseloff. Depositing organization: University of Cambridge. Publication: Systematic tools for reprogramming plant gene expression in a simple model, Marchantia polymorpha. Sauret-Gueto S, Frangedakis E, Silvestri L, Rebmann M, Tomaselli M, Markel K, Delmans M, West A, Patron NJ, Haseloff J. ACS Synth Biol. 2020 Mar 12. doi: 10.1021/acssynbio.9b00511. PubMed 32163700.
Backbone
  Vector backbone: pUAP4
  Vector type: Bacterial Expression
Growth in bacteria
  Bacterial resistance: Chloramphenicol, 25 μg/mL
  Growth temperature: 37°C
  Growth strain: DH5alpha
  Copy number: High Copy
Gene/Insert
  Gene/Insert name: Nicotiana tabacum psba terminator
  Species: Other
  Cloning method: Restriction Enzyme; 5′ cloning site Unknown (unknown if destroyed); 3′ cloning site Unknown (unknown if destroyed)
How to cite: 3TERM_Ntpsba_rev_chlo was a gift from Jim Haseloff (Addgene plasmid # 163932 ; http://n2t.net/addgene:163932 ; RRID:Addgene_163932)
