[The description below was written by a language model from this plasmid's Addgene catalogue record and pLannotate feature annotations shown in this document.]
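Description:
3TERM_Ntpsba_rev_chlo is a Level 0 (L0) DNA part plasmid carrying the terminator of the Nicotiana tabacum psbA gene in the pUAP4 acceptor backbone. It belongs to a modular toolkit developed for reprogramming gene expression in the liverwort Marchantia polymorpha. psbA is a plastid gene encoding the D1 protein of photosystem II, and its 3′ region is widely used to stabilise and terminate transcripts in chloroplast transgenes. The "chlo" and "rev" elements of the name suggest a chloroplast-oriented part supplied in reverse orientation, although the record does not explain these labels. Although the plasmid is catalogued as a bacterial expression vector, it expresses no payload of its own and functions as a storage and donor plasmid for a single regulatory part.

The sequenced plasmid is small (2,470 nt) and is maintained in E. coli at high copy through a ColE1/pUC-type origin. Selection is with chloramphenicol, via a cat gene driven by its native promoter and followed by the lambda t0 terminator. Automated annotation also finds a putative bacterial terminator and a his operon terminator on either side of an unannotated stretch. These probably insulate the cloning site from read-through transcription, and the psbA terminator insert presumably lies in that gap, since the feature table does not annotate it. A short fragment matching the RSF origin is also detected and is probably a backbone remnant rather than a functional replicon. The cloning sites are recorded as unknown. The part is typically combined with promoter and coding-sequence L0 modules to build higher-level transcription units, most plausibly for plastid transformation constructs.
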