Features (pLannotate 1.2.2; 7 found; start..end, strand, type, name):
      1..589     -  rep_origin     ori: high-copy-number ColE1/pMB1/pBR322/pUC origin of replication
    772..866     -  terminator     lambda t0 terminator: transcription terminator from phage lambda
    890..1546    -  CDS            cat: CAT_ECOLX - Experimental evidence at protein level: Swiss-Prot protein existence level 1. This enzyme is an effector of chloramphenicol resistance in bacteria. From Escherichia coli. This protein is used as a marker in many commonly used cloning vectors, such as pACYC184.
   1547..1644    -  promoter       cat promoter: promoter of the E. coli cat gene encoding chloramphenicol acetyltransferase
   1730..1773    -  terminator     bacterial terminator: putative bacterial transcription terminator
   2219..2276    +  terminator     his operon terminator: This putative transcriptin terminator from the E. coli his operon has a 2-bp deletion introduced during synthesis. Its efficiency has not been determined.
   2295..2423    -  rep_origin     RSF ori (fragment): Plasmids containing the RSF 1030 origin of replication can be propagated in E. coli cells that contain additional plasmids with compatible origins.
>Addgene plasmid #163932 | 3TERM_Ntpsba_rev_chlo | addgene full sequence | sequence record 331892 | Addgene NGS Result
TTTCCACAGGCTCCGCCCCCCTGACGAGCATCACAAAAATCGACGCTCAAGTCAGAGGTGGCGAAACCCG
ACAGGACTATAAAGATACCAGGCGTTTCCCCCTGGAAGCTCCCTCGTGCGCTCTCCTGTTCCGACCCTGC
CGCTTACCGGATACCTGTCCGCCTTTCTCCCTTCGGGAAGCGTGGCGCTTTCTCATAGCTCACGCTGTAG
GTATCTCAGTTCGGTGTAGGTCGTTCGCTCCAAGCTGGGCTGTGTGCACGAACCCCCCGTTCAGCCCGAC
CGCTGCGCCTTATCCGGTAACTATCGTCTTGAGTCCAACCCGGTAAGACACGACTTATCGCCACTGGCAG
CAGCCACTGGTAACAGGATTAGCAGAGCGAGGTATGTAGGCGGTGCTACAGAGTTCTTGAAGTGGTGGCC
TAACTACGGCTACACTAGAAGAACAGTATTTGGTATCTGCGCTCTGCTGAAGCCAGTTACCTTCGGAAAA
AGAGTTGGTAGCTCTTGATCCGGCAAACAAACCACCGCTGGTAGCGGTGGTTTTTTTGTTTGCAAGCAGC
AGATTACGCGCAGAAAAAAAGGATCTCAAGAAGATCCTTTGATCTTTTCTACGGGGTCTGACGCTCAGTG
GAACGAAAACTCACGTTAAGGGATTTTGGTCATGAGATTATCAAAAAGGATCTTCACCTAGATCCTTTTA
AATTAAAAATGAAGTTTTAAATCAATCTAAAGTATATATGAGTAAACTTGGTCTGACAGCTCGAGGCTTG
GATTCTCACCAATAAAAAACGCCCGGCGGCAACCGAGCGTTCTGAACAAATCCAGATGGAGTTCTGAGGT
CATTACTGGATCTATCAACAGGAGTCCAAGCGAGCTCGATATCAAATTACGCCCCGCCCTGCCACTCATC
GCAGTACTGTTGTAATTCATTAAGCATTCTGCCGACATGGAAGCCATCACAAACGGCATGATGAACCTGA
ATCGCCAGCGGCATCAGCACCTTGTCGCCTTGCGTATAATATTTGCCCATGGTGAAAACGGGGGCGAAGA
AGTTGTCCATATTGGCCACGTTTAAATCAAAACTGGTGAAACTCACCCAGGGATTGGCTGAGACGAAAAA
CATATTCTCAATAAACCCTTTAGGGAAATAGGCCAGGTTTTCACCGTAACACGCCACATCTTGCGAATAT
ATGTGTAGAAACTGCCGGAAATCGTCGTGGTATTCACTCCAGAGCGATGAAAACGTTTCAGTTTGCTCAT
GGAAAACGGTGTAACAAGGGTGAACACTATCCCATATCACCAGCTCACCGTCTTTCATTGCCATACGAAA
TTCCGGATGAGCATTCATCAGGCGGGCAAGAATGTGAATAAAGGCCGGATAAAACTTGTGCTTATTTTTC
TTTACGGTCTTTAAAAAGGCCGTAATATCCAGCTGAACGGTCTGGTTATAGGTACATTGAGCAACTGACT
GAAATGCCTCAAAATGTTCTTTACGATGCCATTGGGATATATCAACGGTGGTATATCCAGTGATTTTTTT
CTCCATTTTAGCTTCCTTAGCTCCTGAAAATCTCGATAACTCAAAAAATACGCCCGGTAGTGATCTTATT
TCATTATGGTGAAAGTTGGAACCTCTTACGTGCCCGATCAACTCGAGTGCCACCTGACGTCTAAGAAACC
ATTATTATCATGACATTAACCTATAAAAATAGGCGTATCACGAGGCAGAATTTCAGATAAAAAAAATCCT
TAGCTTTCGCTAAGGATGATTTCTGGAATTCGGTCTCTGCTTCTGCAGGATCCTGGCCTAGTCTATAGGA
GGTTTTGAAAAGAAAGGAGCAATAATCATTTTCTTGTTCTATCAAGAGGGTGCTATTGCTCCTTTCTTTT
TTTCTTTTTATTTATTTACTAGTATTTTACTTACATAGACTTTTTTGTTTACATTATAGAAAAAGAAGGA
GAGGTTATTTTCTTGCATTTATTCATGATTGAGTATTCTATTTTGATTTTGTATTTGTTTAAAATTGTAG
AAATAGAACTTGTTTCTCTTCTTGCTAATGTTACTATATCTTTTTGATTTTTTTTTTCCAAAAAAAAATC
AAATTTTGACTTCTTCTTATCTCTTATCTTTGAATATCTCTTATCTTTGAAATAATAATATCATTGAAAT
AAGAAAGAAGATCTATATTCGAAGCTTATCGCTCCTGAGACCCTGCAGTCCGGCAAAAAAGGGCAAGGTG
TCACCACCCTGCCCTTTTTCTTTAAAACCGAAAAGATTACTTCGCGTTATGCAGGCTTCCTCGCTCACTG
ACTCGCTGCGCTCGGTCGTTCGGCTGCGGCGAGCGGTATCAGCTCACTCAAAGGCGGTAATACGGTTATC
CACAGAATCAGGGGATAACGCAGGAAAGAACATGTGAGCAAAAGGCCAGCAAAAGGCCAGGAACCGTAAA
AAGGCCGCGTTGCTGGCGTT
